>Addgene plasmid #46411 | pGEX Brk-SH2 | depositor full sequence | sequence record 65543 | Full Sequence
ACGTTATCGACTGCACGGTGCACCAATGCTTCTGGCGTCAGGCAGCCATCGGAAGCTGTGGTATGGCTGT
GCAGGTCGTAAATCACTGCATAATTCGTGTCGCTCAAGGCGCACTCCCGTTCTGGATAATGTTTTTTGCG
CCGACATCATAACGGTTCTGGCAAATATTCTGAAATGAGCTGTTGACAATTAATCATCGGCTCGTATAAT
GTGTGGAATTGTGAGCGGATAACAATTTCACACAGGAAACAGTATTCATGTCCCCTATACTAGGTTATTG
GAAAATTAAGGGCCTTGTGCAACCCACTCGACTTCTTTTGGAATATCTTGAAGAAAAATATGAAGAGCAT
TTGTATGAGCGCGATGAAGGTGATAAATGGCGAAACAAAAAGTTTGAATTGGGTTTGGAGTTTCCCAATC
TTCCTTATTATATTGATGGTGATGTTAAATTAACACAGTCTATGGCCATCATACGTTATATAGCTGACAA
GCACAACATGTTGGGTGGTTGTCCAAAAGAGCGTGCAGAGATTTCAATGCTTGAAGGAGCGGTTTTGGAT
ATTAGATACGGTGTTTCGAGAATTGCATATAGTAAAGACTTTGAAACTCTCAAAGTTGATTTTCTTAGCA
AGCTACCTGAAATGCTGAAAATGTTCGAAGATCGTTTATGTCATAAAACATATTTAAATGGTGATCATGT
AACCCATCCTGACTTCATGTTGTATGACGCTCTTGATGTTGTTTTATACATGGACCCAATGTGCCTGGAT
GCGTTCCCAAAATTAGTTTGTTTTAAAAAACGTATTGAAGCTATCCCACAAATTGATAAGTACTTGAAAT
CCAGCAAGTATATAGCATGGCCTTTGCAGGGCTGGCAAGCCACGTTTGGTGGTGGCGACCATCCTCCAAA
ATCGGATCTGGAAGTTCTGTTCCAGGGGCCCCTGGGATCCGAGTCGGAACCGTGGTTCTTTGGCTGCATC
TCCCGCTCGGAAGCTGTGCGTCGGCTGCAGGCCGAGGGCAACGCCACGGGCGCCTTCCTGATCAGGGTCA
GCGAGAAGCCGAGTGCCGACTACGTCCTGTCGGTGCGGGACACGCAGGCTGTGCGGCACTACAAGATCTG
GCGGCGTGCCGGGGGCCGGCTGCACCTGAACGAGGCGGTGTCCTTCCTCAGCCTGCCCGAGCTTGTGAAC
TACCACAGGGCCCAGAGCCTGTCCCACGGCCTGCGGCTGGCCGCGCCCTGCCGGAAGCACGAGCCTGAGG
GAATTCTATGAGCGGCCGCATCGTGACTGACTGACGATCTGCCTCGCGCGTTTCGGTGATGACGGTGAAA
ACCTCTGACACATGCAGCTCCCGGAGACGGTCACAGCTTGTCTGTAAGCGGATGCCGGGAGCAGACAAGC
CCGTCAGGGCGCGTCAGCGGGTGTTGGCGGGTGTCGGGGCGCAGCCATGACCCAGTCACGTAGCGATAGC
GGAGTGTATAATTCTTGAAGACGAAAGGGCCTCGTGATACGCCTATTTTTATAGGTTAATGTCATGATAA
TAATGGTTTCTTAGACGTCAGGTGGCACTTTTCGGGGAAATGTGCGCGGAACCCCTATTTGTTTATTTTT
CTAAATACATTCAAATATGTATCCGCTCATGAGACAATAACCCTGATAAATGCTTCAATAATATTGAAAA
AGGAAGAGTATGAGTATTCAACATTTCCGTGTCGCCCTTATTCCCTTTTTTGCGGCATTTTGCCTTCCTG
TTTTTGCTCACCCAGAAACGCTGGTGAAAGTAAAAGATGCTGAAGATCAGTTGGGTGCACGAGTGGGTTA
CATCGAACTGGATCTCAACAGCGGTAAGATCCTTGAGAGTTTTCGCCCCGAAGAACGTTTTCCAATGATG
AGCACTTTTAAAGTTCTGCTATGTGGCGCGGTATTATCCCGTGTTGACGCCGGGCAAGAGCAACTCGGTC
GCCGCATACACTATTCTCAGAATGACTTGGTTGAGTACTCACCAGTCACAGAAAAGCATCTTACGGATGG
CATGACAGTAAGAGAATTATGCAGTGCTGCCATAACCATGAGTGATAACACTGCGGCCAACTTACTTCTG
ACAACGATCGGAGGACCGAAGGAGCTAACCGCTTTTTTGCACAACATGGGGGATCATGTAACTCGCCTTG
ATCGTTGGGAACCGGAGCTGAATGAAGCCATACCAAACGACGAGCGTGACACCACGATGCCTGCAGCAAT
GGCAACAACGTTGCGCAAACTATTAACTGGCGAACTACTTACTCTAGCTTCCCGGCAACAATTAATAGAC
TGGATGGAGGCGGATAAAGTTGCAGGACCACTTCTGCGCTCGGCCCTTCCGGCTGGCTGGTTTATTGCTG
ATAAATCTGGAGCCGGTGAGCGTGGGTCTCGCGGTATCATTGCAGCACTGGGGCCAGATGGTAAGCCCTC
CCGTATCGTAGTTATCTACACGACGGGGAGTCAGGCAACTATGGATGAACGAAATAGACAGATCGCTGAG
ATAGGTGCCTCACTGATTAAGCATTGGTAACTGTCAGACCAAGTTTACTCATATATACTTTAGATTGATT
TAAAACTTCATTTTTAATTTAAAAGGATCTAGGTGAAGATCCTTTTTGATAATCTCATGACCAAAATCCC
TTAACGTGAGTTTTCGTTCCACTGAGCGTCAGACCCCGTAGAAAAGATCAAAGGATCTTCTTGAGATCCT
TTTTTTCTGCGCGTAATCTGCTGCTTGCAAACAAAAAAACCACCGCTACCAGCGGTGGTTTGTTTGCCGG
ATCAAGAGCTACCAACTCTTTTTCCGAAGGTAACTGGCTTCAGCAGAGCGCAGATACCAAATACTGTCCT
TCTAGTGTAGCCGTAGTTAGGCCACCACTTCAAGAACTCTGTAGCACCGCCTACATACCTCGCTCTGCTA
ATCCTGTTACCAGTGGCTGCTGCCAGTGGCGATAAGTCGTGTCTTACCGGGTTGGACTCAAGACGATAGT
TACCGGATAAGGCGCAGCGGTCGGGCTGAACGGGGGGTTCGTGCACACAGCCCAGCTTGGAGCGAACGAC
CTACACCGAACTGAGATACCTACAGCGTGAGCTATGAGAAAGCGCCACGCTTCCCGAAGGGAGAAAGGCG
GACAGGTATCCGGTAAGCGGCAGGGTCGGAACAGGAGAGCGCACGAGGGAGCTTCCAGGGGGAAACGCCT
GGTATCTTTATAGTCCTGTCGGGTTTCGCCACCTCTGACTTGAGCGTCGATTTTTGTGATGCTCGTCAGG
GGGGCGGAGCCTATGGAAAAACGCCAGCAACGCGGCCTTTTTACGGTTCCTGGCCTTTTGCTGGCCTTTT
GCTCACATGTTCTTTCCTGCGTTATCCCCTGATTCTGTGGATAACCGTATTACCGCCTTTGAGTGAGCTG
ATACCGCTCGCCGCAGCCGAACGACCGAGCGCAGCGAGTCAGTGAGCGAGGAAGCGGAAGAGCGCCTGAT
GCGGTATTTTCTCCTTACGCATCTGTGCGGTATTTCACACCGCATAAATTCCGACACCATCGAATGGTGC
AAAACCTTTCGCGGTATGGCATGATAGCGCCCGGAAGAGAGTCAATTCAGGGTGGTGAATGTGAAACCAG
TAACGTTATACGATGTCGCAGAGTATGCCGGTGTCTCTTATCAGACCGTTTCCCGCGTGGTGAACCAGGC
CAGCCACGTTTCTGCGAAAACGCGGGAAAAAGTGGAAGCGGCGATGGCGGAGCTGAATTACATTCCCAAC
CGCGTGGCACAACAACTGGCGGGCAAACAGTCGTTGCTGATTGGCGTTGCCACCTCCAGTCTGGCCCTGC
ACGCGCCGTCGCAAATTGTCGCGGCGATTAAATCTCGCGCCGATCAACTGGGTGCCAGCGTGGTGGTGTC
GATGGTAGAACGAAGCGGCGTCGAAGCCTGTAAAGCGGCGGTGCACAATCTTCTCGCGCAACGCGTCAGT
GGGCTGATCATTAACTATCCGCTGGATGACCAGGATGCCATTGCTGTGGAAGCTGCCTGCACTAATGTTC
CGGCGTTATTTCTTGATGTCTCTGACCAGACACCCATCAACAGTATTATTTTCTCCCATGAAGACGGTAC
GCGACTGGGCGTGGAGCATCTGGTCGCATTGGGTCACCAGCAAATCGCGCTGTTAGCGGGCCCATTAAGT
TCTGTCTCGGCGCGTCTGCGTCTGGCTGGCTGGCATAAATATCTCACTCGCAATCAAATTCAGCCGATAG
CGGAACGGGAAGGCGACTGGAGTGCCATGTCCGGTTTTCAACAAACCATGCAAATGCTGAATGAGGGCAT
CGTTCCCACTGCGATGCTGGTTGCCAACGATCAGATGGCGCTGGGCGCAATGCGCGCCATTACCGAGTCC
GGGCTGCGCGTTGGTGCGGATATCTCGGTAGTGGGATACGACGATACCGAAGACAGCTCATGTTATATCC
CGCCGTCAACCACCATCAAACAGGATTTTCGCCTGCTGGGGCAAACCAGCGTGGACCGCTTGCTGCAACT
CTCTCAGGGCCAGGCGGTGAAGGGCAATCAGCTGTTGCCCGTCTCACTGGTGAAAAGAAAAACCACCCTG
GCGCCCAATACGCAAACCGCCTCTCCCCGCGCGTTGGCCGATTCATTAATGCAGCTGGCACGACAGGTTT
CCCGACTGGAAAGCGGGCAGTGAGCGCAACGCAATTAATGTGAGTTAGCTCACTCATTAGGCACCCCAGG
CTTTACACTTTATGCTTCCGGCTCGTATGTTGTGTGGAATTGTGAGCGGATAACAATTTCACACAGGAAA
CAGCTATGACCATGATTACGGATTCACTGGCCGTCGTTTTACAACGTCGTGACTGGGAAAACCCTGGCGT
TACCCAACTTAATCGCCTTGCAGCACATCCCCCTTTCGCCAGCTGGCGTAATAGCGAAGAGGCCCGCACC
GATCGCCCTTCCCAACAGTTGCGCAGCCTGAATGGCGAATGGCGCTTTGCCTGGTTTCCGGCACCAGAAG
CGGTGCCGGAAAGCTGGCTGGAGTGCGATCTTCCTGAGGCCGATACTGTCGTCGTCCCCTCAAACTGGCA
GATGCACGGTTACGATGCGCCCATCTACACCAACGTAACCTATCCCATTACGGTCAATCCGCCGTTTGTT
CCCACGGAGAATCCGACGGGTTGTTACTCGCTCACATTTAATGTTGATGAAAGCTGGCTACAGGAAGGCC
AGACGCGAATTATTTTTGATGGCGTTGGAATT
Features (pLannotate 1.2.2; 17 found; start..end, strand, type, name):
      6..107     -  CDS            yciV (fragment): RNAAM_ECOLI - Also known as trpH From Escherichia coli (strain K12).
    183..211     +  promoter       tac promoter: strong E. coli promoter; hybrid between the trp and lac UV5 promoters
    219..235     +  protein_bind   lac operator: The lac repressor binds to the lac operator to inhibit transcription in E. coli. This inhibition can be relieved by adding lactose or isopropyl-β-D-thiogalactopyranoside (IPTG). lac repressor encoded by lacI
    258..911     +  CDS            GST26_SCHJA: Experimental evidence at protein level: Swiss-Prot protein existence level 1. GST isoenzymes appear to play a central role in the parasite detoxification system. Other functions are also suspected including a role in increasing the solubility of haematin in the parasite gut. From Schistosoma japonicum (Blood fluke).
    951..1259    +  CDS            PTK6 (fragment): PTK6_HUMAN - Also known as BRK. Experimental evidence at protein level: Swiss-Prot protein existence level 1. Isoform 2 inhibits PTK6 phosphorylation and PTK6 association with other tyrosine-phosphorylated proteins. From Homo sapiens (Human).
   1299..1338    +  CDS            rop (fragment): Rop protein, which maintains plasmids at low copy number; rop
   1440..1480    +  misc_feature   bom (fragment): basis of mobility region from pBR322
   1585..1689    +  promoter       AmpR promoter: bla
   1690..2550    +  CDS            AmpR: β-lactamase; bla; confers resistance to ampicillin, carbenicillin, and related antibiotics
   2721..3309    +  rep_origin     ori: high-copy-number ColE1/pMB1/pBR322/pUC origin of replication
   3495..3546    -  misc_feature   bom (fragment): basis of mobility region from pBR322
   3553..3630    +  promoter       lacIq promoter: lacI (mutant); In the lacIq allele, a single base change in the promoter boosts expression of the lacI gene about 10-fold.
   3631..4713    +  CDS            lacI: lac repressor; lacI; The lac repressor binds to the lac operator to inhibit transcription in E. coli. This inhibition can be relieved by adding lactose or isopropyl-β-D-thiogalactopyranoside (IPTG).
   4726..4747    +  protein_bind   CAP binding site: CAP binding activates transcription in the presence of cAMP. E. coli catabolite activator protein
   4762..4792    +  promoter       lac promoter: promoter for the E. coli lac operon
   4800..4816    +  protein_bind   lac operator: The lac repressor binds to the lac operator to inhibit transcription in E. coli. This inhibition can be relieved by adding lactose or isopropyl-β-D-thiogalactopyranoside (IPTG). lac repressor encoded by lacI
   4836..5009    +  CDS            lacZα: LacZα fragment of β-galactosidase; lacZ fragment
