[The description below was written by a language model from this plasmid's Addgene catalogue record and pLannotate feature annotations shown in this document.]
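Description:
pGEX Brk-SH2 is a bacterial expression plasmid built on the pGEX6P1 backbone for producing the SH2 domain of human Brk (PTK6) as a glutathione S-transferase fusion in E. coli. The insert, about 320 bp and covering amino acids 74–176 of the kinase, was cloned between the BamHI and EcoRI sites, both of which remain intact. It lies in frame downstream of the Schistosoma japonicum GST coding sequence. The record lists a PreScission protease recognition site between GST and the insert, which allows the tag to be cleaved away after purification. This site is not annotated separately in the feature table, but a short gap between the GST and PTK6 coding regions is consistent with it. The depositor gives the mass of the fusion protein as approximately 36.7 kDa.

Transcription is driven by the tac promoter, a strong trp/lac hybrid, followed by a lac operator. The plasmid also carries lacI under the lacIq promoter, so the repressor is supplied in cis and expression stays off until it is induced with IPTG, whatever the host strain. Propagation relies on a ColE1/pBR322-type origin, and selection is by ampicillin resistance from the bla gene. The catalogue lists the plasmid as low copy, although only fragments of rop and bom are annotated. A residual lac promoter/lacZα segment and a small yciV fragment are backbone remnants with no evident role in the design.

The associated publication concerns high-throughput phosphotyrosine profiling using SH2 domains. This suggests the purified GST-SH2 protein is meant as an affinity probe for detecting or capturing tyrosine-phosphorylated binding partners, with GST serving for both purification and detection.
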