Addgene plasmid #46411: pGEX Brk-SH2
Depositing lab: Bruce Mayer. Depositing organization: University of Connecticut Health Center. Publication: High-throughput phosphotyrosine profiling using SH2 domains. Machida K, Thompson CM, Dierck K, Jablonowski K, Karkkainen S, Liu B, Zhang H, Nash PD, Newman DK, Nollau P, Pawson T, Renkema GH, Saksela K, Schiller MR, Shin DG, Mayer BJ. Mol Cell. 2007 Jun 22;26(6):899-915. 10.1016/j.molcel.2007.05.031 PubMed 17588523.
Backbone
  Vector backbone: pGEX6P1
  Backbone manufacturer: GE Healthcare Biosciences
  Backbone size w/o insert (bp): 4900
  Vector type: Bacterial Expression
Growth in bacteria
  Bacterial resistance: Ampicillin, 100 μg/mL
  Growth temperature: 37°C
  Growth strain: DH5alpha
  Copy number: Low Copy
Gene/Insert
  Gene/Insert name: Brk (alt names: PTK6; BRK; FLJ42088; PTK6)
  Species: H. sapiens (human)
  Insert size (bp): 322
  Mutation: contains amino acids 74-176
  Entrez Gene: PTK6 (a.k.a. BRK)
  Promoter: Tac
  Tag / fusion protein: GST (N terminal on backbone); PreScission (N terminal on backbone)
  Cloning method: Restriction Enzyme; 5′ cloning site BamHI (not destroyed); 3′ cloning site EcoRI (not destroyed)
  Sequencing primers: 5′ pGEX-5; 3′ pGEX-3
Terms and licenses: Academic/Nonprofit Terms; Industry Terms: Not Available to Industry
Depositor comments: The molecular weight of the GST fusion protein is approximately 36.7 kDa
How to cite: pGEX Brk-SH2 was a gift from Bruce Mayer (Addgene plasmid # 46411 ; http://n2t.net/addgene:46411 ; RRID:Addgene_46411)
