>Addgene plasmid #46411 | pGEX Brk-SH2 | depositor partial sequence | sequence record 65544 | Insert sequence
GGATCCGAGTCGGAACCGTGGTTCTTTGGCTGCATCTCCCGCTCGGAAGCTGTGCGTCGGCTGCAGGCCG
AGGGCAACGCCACGGGCGCCTTCCTGATCAGGGTCAGCGAGAAGCCGAGTGCCGACTACGTCCTGTCGGT
GCGGGACACGCAGGCTGTGCGGCACTACAAGATCTGGCGGCGTGCCGGGGGCCGGCTGCACCTGAACGAG
GCGGTGTCCTTCCTCAGCCTGCCCGAGCTTGTGAACTACCACAGGGCCCAGAGCCTGTCCCACGGCCTGC
GGCTGGCCGCGCCCTGCCGGAAGCACGAGCCTGAGGGAATTC
