>Addgene plasmid #46411 | pGEX Brk-SH2 | addgene partial sequence | sequence record 66792 | pGEX5
GGGGCCCCTGGGATCCGAGTCGGAACCGTGGTTCTTTGGCTGCATCTCCCGCTCGGAAGCTGTGCGTCGG
CTGCAGGCCGAGGGCAACGCCACGGGCGCCTTCCTGATCAGGGTCAGCGAGAAGCCGAGTGCCGACTACG
TCCTGTCGGTGCGGGACACGCAGGCTGTGCGGCACTACAAGATCTGGCGGCGTGCCGGGGGCCGGCTGCA
CCTGAACGAGGCGGTGTCCTTCCTCAGCCTGCCCGAGCTTGTGAACTACCACAGGGCCCAGAGCCTGTCC
CACGGCCTGCGGCTGGCCGCGCCCTGCCGGAAGCACGAGCCTGAGGGAATTCTATGAGCGGCCGCATCGT
GACTGACTGACGATCTGCCTCGCGCGTTTCGGTGATGACGGTGAAAACCTCTGACACATGCAGCTCCCGG
AGACGGTCACAGCTTGTCTGTAAGCGGATGCCGGGAGCAGACAAGCCCGTCAGGGCGCGTCAGCGGGTGT
TGGCGGGTGTCGGGGCGCAGCCATGACCCAGTCACGTAGCGATAGCGGAGTGTATAATTCTTGAAGACGA
AAGGGCCTCGTGATACGCCTATTTTTATAGGTTAATGTCATGATAATAATGGTTTCTTAGACGTCAGGTG
GCACTTTTCGGGGAAATGTGCGCGGAACCCCTATTTGTTTATTTTTCTAAATACATTCAAATATGTATCC
GCTCATGAGACAATAACCCTGATAAATGCTTCAATAATATTGAAAAAGGAAGAGTATGAGTATTCAACAT
TTCCGTGTCGCCCTTATTCCCTTTTTTGCGGCATTTTGCCTTCCTGTTTTTGCTCACCCAGAAACGCTGG
TGAAAGTAAAAGATGCTGAAGATCAGTTGGGTGCACGAGTGGGTAC
